Addgene plasmid #24400: pET28a-UVRAG CC
Depositing lab: Qing Zhong. Depositing organization: University of California, Berkeley. Publication: Identification of Barkor as a mammalian autophagy-specific factor for Beclin 1 and class III phosphatidylinositol 3-kinase. Sun Q, Fan W, Chen K, Ding X, Chen S, Zhong Q. Proc Natl Acad Sci U S A. 2008 Dec 9. 105(49):19211-6. 10.1073/pnas.0810452105 PubMed 19050071.
Backbone
  Vector backbone: pET-28a
  Backbone size w/o insert (bp): 5400
  Vector type: Bacterial Expression
Growth in bacteria
  Bacterial resistance: Kanamycin, 50 μg/mL
  Growth temperature: 37°C
  Growth strain: DH5alpha
  Copy number: High Copy
Gene/Insert
  Gene/Insert name: UVRAG
  Species: H. sapiens (human)
  Insert size (bp): 2100
  Mutation: Contains on the CC domain, amino acids 200-270
  Entrez Gene: UVRAG (a.k.a. DHTX, VPS38, p63)
  Tag / fusion protein: His (N terminal on backbone)
  Cloning method: Restriction Enzyme; 5′ cloning site BamHI (unknown if destroyed); 3′ cloning site NotI (unknown if destroyed)
  Sequencing primers: 5′ T7
Terms and licenses: Academic/Nonprofit Terms; Industry Terms: Not Available to Industry
Depositor comments: Only 4 His in the His tag, but the depositing lab says it still works for purification.
How to cite: pET28a-UVRAG CC was a gift from Qing Zhong (Addgene plasmid # 24400 ; http://n2t.net/addgene:24400 ; RRID:Addgene_24400)
