[The description below was written by a language model from this plasmid's Addgene catalogue record.]
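Description:
pET28a-UVRAG CC is a bacterial expression plasmid built on the pET-28a backbone (about 5.4 kb without insert) for producing a fragment of human UVRAG (also known as VPS38 or p63) in E. coli. It is selected with kanamycin and is listed as high copy, with DH5alpha as the propagation strain. No feature table accompanies the record. Regulatory elements are therefore not itemised, but pET-28a vectors conventionally drive expression from a T7 promoter under lac operator control, which requires a host supplying T7 RNA polymerase. The listed T7 sequencing primer is consistent with that arrangement.

The insert was cloned between BamHI and NotI sites, and the record does not say whether these sites were preserved. According to the mutation field, the insert contains only the coiled-coil (CC) domain of UVRAG, amino acids 200–270. The recorded insert size of 2100 bp is far larger than a 71-residue fragment would need. It more likely reflects the full-length gene, so the true insert length should be treated as uncertain.

The fragment is fused to the backbone's N-terminal His tag for metal-affinity purification. The depositor notes that this tag contains only four histidines rather than the usual six but reports that it still works for purification.

The associated publication concerns Barkor as an autophagy-specific partner of Beclin 1 and class III phosphatidylinositol 3-kinase. This suggests the plasmid supplies recombinant UVRAG coiled-coil protein for in vitro biochemical or binding studies of that complex, although the record does not state the specific experimental use.
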