>Addgene plasmid #24400 | pET28a-UVRAG CC | addgene partial sequence | sequence record 30163 | 24400 with T7
CTTTAAGAAGGAGATATACCATGGGCAGCAGCCATCATCATCATNATNACAGCAGCGGCCTGGTGCCGCG
CGGCAGCCATATGGCTAGCATGACTGGTGGACAGCAAATGGGTCGCGGATCCAGAGCCCAGTGTGCAATT
AAACAGACTCAGGTAACTGTTCAGAAAATTGGAAAGGAAATTGAAGAAAAACTAAGACTCACATCTACAA
GCAATGAACTGAAAAAAAAAAGTGAATGCCTGCAGTTAAAAATTTTGGTGCTTCAGAATGAACTGGAACG
GCAGAAGAAAGCTTTGGGACGGGAGGTGGCATTACTGCATAAGCAACAAATTTGAGCGGCCGCACTCGAG
CACCACCACCACCACCACTGAGATCCGGCTGCTAACAAAGCCCGAAAGGAAGCTGAGTTGGCTGCTGCCA
CCGCTGAGCAATAACTAGCATAACCCCTTGGGGCCTCTAAACGGGTCTTGAGGGGTTTTTTGCTGAAAGG
AGGAACTATATCCGGATTGGCGAATGGG
[124 nt withheld, positions 519-642]
CGCCGGC
